Addgene plasmid #236824: pNL [NlucP/TCF/LEF-RE/Hygro] Vector
Depositing lab: Promega Corporation.
Backbone
  Vector backbone: pNL1.1.CMV[Nluc/CMV] Vector
  Vector type: Luciferase
  Selectable markers: Hygromycin
Growth in bacteria
  Bacterial resistance: Ampicillin, 100 μg/mL
  Growth temperature: 37°C
  Growth strain: DH5alpha
  Copy number: High Copy
Gene/Insert
  Gene/Insert name: LEF
  Species: H. sapiens (human)
  Mutation: None
  Promoter: minP
  Tag / fusion protein: NanoLuc (R) (N terminal on backbone)
  Cloning method: Other
How to cite: pNL [NlucP/TCF/LEF-RE/Hygro] Vector was a gift from Promega Corporation (Addgene plasmid # 236824 ; http://n2t.net/addgene:236824 ; RRID:Addgene_236824)
