[The description below was written by a language model from this plasmid's Addgene catalogue record and pLannotate feature annotations shown in this document.]
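Description:
pNL [NlucP/TCF/LEF-RE/Hygro] Vector is a mammalian luciferase reporter plasmid of about 5 kb, recorded as derived from the pNL1.1.CMV[Nluc/CMV] backbone. It is propagated in E. coli at high copy from a ColE1/pUC-type origin under ampicillin selection (β-lactamase with its bla promoter). For mammalian cells it carries a hygromycin B phosphotransferase cassette driven by the SV40 enhancer/early promoter and terminated by a synthetic poly(A) signal, which allows selection of stably transfected lines.

The reporter unit consists of a minimal TATA-box promoter (minP) with low basal activity, followed by human codon-optimized NanoLuc luciferase and an SV40 polyadenylation signal. Directly downstream of the Nluc coding sequence is a fragment of human ornithine decarboxylase, consistent with the PEST-type degradation sequence implied by the "NlucP" designation. Such a destabilized reporter turns over quickly, so luminescence tracks changes in transcription more closely. The name and the catalogue insert entry ("LEF", human) indicate that TCF/LEF response elements lie upstream of minP. These elements are not annotated in the feature table, though roughly 160 nt of unannotated sequence precedes the promoter, and the record does not state their number or arrangement. The catalogue lists NanoLuc as a tag, but it functions here as the reporter rather than as a fusion to a LEF protein.

A synthetic poly(A) signal and an RNA polymerase II pause site from the human α2 globin gene sit ahead of the response-element region, an arrangement that limits read-through transcription from the backbone and keeps background low. The short SV40 large T and TcR fragments are likely backbone remnants. The design suits monitoring TCF/LEF-dependent transcription, the usual readout of canonical Wnt/β-catenin signalling, in transient or stable assays.
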