Features (pLannotate 1.2.2; 14 found; start..end, strand, type, name):
    163..194     +  promoter       minP: minimal TATA-box promoter with low basal activity
    227..739     +  CDS            Nluc: NanoLuc® luciferase human codon-optimized
    752..862     +  CDS            ODC1 (fragment): DCOR_HUMAN - Experimental evidence at protein level: Swiss-Prot protein existence level 1. Catalyzes the first and rate-limiting step of polyamine biosynthesis that converts ornithine into putrescine, which is the precursor for the polyamines, spermidine and spermine. Polyamines are essential for cell proliferation and are implicated in cellular processes, ranging from DNA replication to apoptosis. From Homo sapiens (Human).
    914..1035    -  polyA_signal   SV40 poly(A) signal: SV40 polyadenylation signal
   1061..1192    -  CDS            LT_SV40 (fragment): Experimental evidence at protein level: Swiss-Prot protein existence level 1. Isoform 17kT antigen targets host RBL2 for degradation and promotes cell proliferation. Transactivates host cyclin A promoter through its J domain. From Simian virus 40 (SV40).
   1229..1586    +  promoter       SV40 promoter: SV40 enhancer and early promoter
   1617..2654    +  CDS            HygR: hygromycin B phosphotransferase confers resistance to hygromycin
   2678..2726    +  polyA_signal   poly(A) signal: synthetic polyadenylation signal
   2742..2873    +  CDS            TcR (fragment): tetracycline efflux protein; tet; confers resistance to tetracycline
   3053..3641    -  rep_origin     ori: high-copy-number ColE1/pMB1/pBR322/pUC origin of replication
   3841..4701    -  CDS            AmpR: β-lactamase confers resistance to ampicillin, carbenicillin, and related antibiotics
   4702..4743    -  promoter       AmpR promoter (fragment): bla
   4806..4854    +  polyA_signal   poly(A) signal: synthetic polyadenylation signal
   4868..4959    +  misc_feature   pause site: RNA polymerase II transcriptional pause signal from the human α2 globin gene
>Addgene plasmid #236824 | pNL [NlucP/TCF/LEF-RE/Hygro] Vector | addgene full sequence | sequence record 471826 | Addgene NGS Result
GGCCTAACTGGCCGGTACCTGAGCTCAGATCAAAGGGTTTAAGATCAAAGGGCTTAAGATCAAAGGGTAT
AAGATCAAAGGGCCTAAGATCAAAGGGACTAAGATCAAAGGGTTTAAGATCAAAGGGCTTAAGATCAAAG
GGCCTACTCGAAGCTTAGACACTAGAGGGTATATAATGGAAGCTCGACTTCCAGCTTGGCAATCCGGTAC
TGTTGGTAAAGCCACCATGGTCTTCACACTCGAAGATTTCGTTGGGGACTGGCGACAGACAGCCGGCTAC
AACCTGGACCAAGTCCTTGAACAGGGAGGTGTGTCCAGTTTGTTTCAGAATCTCGGGGTGTCCGTAACTC
CGATCCAAAGGATTGTCCTGAGCGGTGAAAATGGGCTGAAGATCGACATCCATGTCATCATCCCGTATGA
AGGTCTGAGCGGCGACCAAATGGGCCAGATCGAAAAAATTTTTAAGGTGGTGTACCCTGTGGATGATCAT
CACTTTAAGGTGATCCTGCACTATGGCACACTGGTAATCGACGGGGTTACGCCGAACATGATCGACTATT
TCGGACGGCCGTATGAAGGCATCGCCGTGTTCGACGGCAAAAAGATCACTGTAACAGGGACCCTGTGGAA
CGGCAACAAAATTATCGACGAGCGCCTGATCAACCCCGACGGCTCCCTGCTGTTCCGAGTAACCATCAAC
GGAGTGACCGGCTGGCGGCTGTGCGAACGCATTCTGGCGAATTCTCACGGCTTTCCGCCTGAGGTTGAAG
AGCAAGCCGCCGGTACATTGCCTATGTCCTGCGCACAAGAAAGCGGTATGGACCGGCACCCAGCCGCTTG
TGCTTCAGCTCGCATCAACGTCTAAGGCCGCGACTCTAGAGTCGGGGCGGCCGGCCGCTTCGAGCAGACA
TGATAAGATACATTGATGAGTTTGGACAAACCACAACTAGAATGCAGTGAAAAAAATGCTTTATTTGTGA
AATTTGTGATGCTATTGCTTTATTTGTAACCATTATAAGCTGCAATAAACAAGTTAACAACAACAATTGC
ATTCATTTTATGTTTCAGGTTCAGGGGGAGGTGTGGGAGGTTTTTTAAAGCAAGTAAAACCTCTACAAAT
GTGGTAAAATCGATAAGGATCCGTTTGCGTATTGGGCGCTCTTCCGCTGATCTGCGCAGCACCATGGCCT
GAAATAACCTCTGAAAGAGGAACTTGGTTAGCTACCTTCTGAGGCGGAAAGAACCAGCTGTGGAATGTGT
GTCAGTTAGGGTGTGGAAAGTCCCCAGGCTCCCCAGCAGGCAGAAGTATGCAAAGCATGCATCTCAATTA
GTCAGCAACCAGGTGTGGAAAGTCCCCAGGCTCCCCAGCAGGCAGAAGTATGCAAAGCATGCATCTCAAT
TAGTCAGCAACCATAGTCCCGCCCCTAACTCCGCCCATCCCGCCCCTAACTCCGCCCAGTTCCGCCCATT
CTCCGCCCCATGGCTGACTAATTTTTTTTATTTATGCAGAGGCCGAGGCCGCCTCTGCCTCTGAGCTATT
CCAGAAGTAGTGAGGAGGCTTTTTTGGAGGCCTAGGCTTTTGCAAAAAGCTCGATTCTTCTGACACTAGC
GCCACCATGAAGAAGCCCGAACTCACCGCTACCAGCGTTGAAAAATTTCTCATCGAGAAGTTCGACAGTG
TGAGCGACCTGATGCAGTTGTCGGAGGGCGAAGAGAGCCGAGCCTTCAGCTTCGATGTCGGCGGACGCGG
CTATGTACTGCGGGTGAATAGCTGCGCTGATGGCTTCTACAAAGACCGCTACGTGTACCGCCACTTCGCC
AGCGCTGCACTACCCATCCCCGAAGTGTTGGACATCGGCGAGTTCAGCGAGAGCCTGACATACTGCATCA
GTAGACGCGCCCAAGGCGTTACTCTCCAAGACCTCCCCGAAACAGAGCTGCCTGCTGTGTTACAGCCTGT
CGCCGAAGCTATGGATGCTATTGCCGCCGCCGACCTCAGTCAAACCAGCGGCTTCGGCCCATTCGGGCCC
CAAGGCATCGGCCAGTACACAACCTGGCGGGATTTCATTTGCGCCATTGCTGATCCCCATGTCTACCACT
GGCAGACCGTGATGGACGACACCGTGTCCGCCAGCGTAGCTCAAGCCCTGGACGAACTGATGCTGTGGGC
CGAAGACTGTCCCGAGGTGCGCCACCTCGTCCATGCCGACTTCGGCAGCAACAACGTCCTGACCGACAAC
GGCCGCATCACCGCCGTAATCGACTGGTCCGAAGCTATGTTCGGGGACAGTCAGTACGAGGTGGCCAACA
TCTTCTTCTGGCGGCCCTGGCTGGCTTGCATGGAGCAGCAGACTCGCTACTTCGAGCGCCGGCATCCCGA
GCTGGCCGGCAGCCCTCGTCTGCGAGCCTACATGCTGCGCATCGGCCTGGATCAGCTCTACCAGAGCCTC
GTGGACGGCAACTTCGACGATGCTGCCTGGGCTCAAGGCCGCTGCGATGCCATCGTCCGCAGCGGGGCCG
GCACCGTCGGTCGCACACAAATCGCTCGCCGGAGCGCAGCCGTATGGACCGACGGCTGCGTCGAGGTGCT
GGCCGACAGCGGCAACCGCCGGCCCAGTACACGACCGCGCGCTAAGGAGGTAGGTCGAGTTTAAACTCTA
GAACCGGTCATGGCCGCAATAAAATATCTTTATTTTCATTACATCTGTGTGTTGGTTTTTTGTGTGTTCG
AACTAGATGCTGTCGACCGATGCCCTTGAGAGCCTTCAACCCAGTCAGCTCCTTCCGGTGGGCGCGGGGC
ATGACTATCGTCGCCGCACTTATGACTGTCTTCTTTATCATGCAACTCGTAGGACAGGTGCCGGCAGCGC
TCTTCCGCTTCCTCGCTCACTGACTCGCTGCGCTCGGTCGTTCGGCTGCGGCGAGCGGTATCAGCTCACT
CAAAGGCGGTAATACGGTTATCCACAGAATCAGGGGATAACGCAGGAAAGAACATGTGAGCAAAAGGCCA
GCAAAAGGCCAGGAACCGTAAAAAGGCCGCGTTGCTGGCGTTTTTCCATAGGCTCCGCCCCCCTGACGAG
CATCACAAAAATCGACGCTCAAGTCAGAGGTGGCGAAACCCGACAGGACTATAAAGATACCAGGCGTTTC
CCCCTGGAAGCTCCCTCGTGCGCTCTCCTGTTCCGACCCTGCCGCTTACCGGATACCTGTCCGCCTTTCT
CCCTTCGGGAAGCGTGGCGCTTTCTCATAGCTCACGCTGTAGGTATCTCAGTTCGGTGTAGGTCGTTCGC
TCCAAGCTGGGCTGTGTGCACGAACCCCCCGTTCAGCCCGACCGCTGCGCCTTATCCGGTAACTATCGTC
TTGAGTCCAACCCGGTAAGACACGACTTATCGCCACTGGCAGCAGCCACTGGTAACAGGATTAGCAGAGC
GAGGTATGTAGGCGGTGCTACAGAGTTCTTGAAGTGGTGGCCTAACTACGGCTACACTAGAAGAACAGTA
TTTGGTATCTGCGCTCTGCTGAAGCCAGTTACCTTCGGAAAAAGAGTTGGTAGCTCTTGATCCGGCAAAC
AAACCACCGCTGGTAGCGGTGGTTTTTTTGTTTGCAAGCAGCAGATTACGCGCAGAAAAAAAGGATCTCA
AGAAGATCCTTTGATCTTTTCTACGGGGTCTGACGCTCAGTGGAACGAAAACTCACGTTAAGGGATTTTG
GTCATGAGATTATCAAAAAGGATCTTCACCTAGATCCTTTTAAATTAAAAATGAAGTTTTAAATCAATCT
AAAGTATATATGAGTAAACTTGGTCTGACAGCGGCCGCAAATGCTAAACCACTGCAGTGGTTACCAGTGC
TTGATCAGTGAGGCACCGATCTCAGCGATCTGCCTATTTCGTTCGTCCATAGTGGCCTGACTCCCCGTCG
TGTAGATCACTACGATTCGTGAGGGCTTACCATCAGGCCCCAGCGCAGCAATGATGCCGCGAGAGCCGCG
TTCACCGGCCCCCGATTTGTCAGCAATGAACCAGCCAGCAGGGAGGGCCGAGCGAAGAAGTGGTCCTGCT
ACTTTGTCCGCCTCCATCCAGTCTATGAGCTGCTGTCGTGATGCTAGAGTAAGAAGTTCGCCAGTGAGTA
GTTTCCGAAGAGTTGTGGCCATTGCTACTGGCATCGTGGTATCACGCTCGTCGTTCGGTATGGCTTCGTT
CAACTCTGGTTCCCAGCGGTCAAGCCGGGTCACATGATCACCCATATTATGAAGAAATGCAGTCAGCTCC
TTAGGGCCTCCGATCGTTGTCAGAAGTAAGTTGGCCGCGGTGTTGTCGCTCATGGTAATGGCAGCACTAC
ACAATTCTCTTACCGTCATGCCATCCGTAAGATGCTTTTCCGTGACCGGCGAGTACTCAACCAAGTCGTT
TTGTGAGTAGTGTATACGGCGACCAAGCTGCTCTTGCCCGGCGTCTATACGGGACAACACCGCGCCACAT
AGCAGTACTTTGAAAGTGCTCATCATCGGGAATCGTTCTTCGGGGCGGAAAGACTCAAGGATCTTGCCGC
TATTGAGATCCAGTTCGATATAGCCCACTCTTGCACCCAGTTGATCTTCAGCATCTTTTACTTTCACCAG
CGTTTCGGGGTGTGCAAAAACAGGCAAGCAAAATGCCGCAAAGAAGGGAATGAGTGCGACACGAAAATGT
TGGATGCTCATACTCGTCCTTTTTCAATATTATTGAAGCATTTATCAGGGTTACTAGTACGTCTCTCAAG
GATAAGTAAGTAATATTAAGGTACGGGAGGTATTGGACAGGCCGCAATAAAATATCTTTATTTTCATTAC
ATCTGTGTGTTGGTTTTTTGTGTGAATCGATAGTACTAACATACGCTCTCCATCAAAACAAAACGAAACA
AAACAAACTAGCAAAATAGGCTGTCCCCAGTGCAAGTGCAGGTGCCAGAACATTTCTCT
